>Addgene plasmid #237951 | TRAV1-1 | addgene full sequence | sequence record 486340 | Addgene NGS Result
AGGCTAGGTGGAGGCTCAGTGATGATAAGTCTGCGATGGTGGATGCATGTGTCATGGTCATAGCTGTTTC
CTGTGTGAAATTGTTATCCGCTCAGAGGGCACAATCCTATTCCGCGCTATCCGACAATCTCCAAGACATT
AGGTGGAGTTCAGTTCGGCGTATGGCATATGTCGCTGGAAAGAACATGTGAGCAAAAGGCCAGCAAAAGG
CCAGGAACCGTAAAAAGGCCGCGTTGCTGGCGTTTTTCCATAGGCTCCGCCCCCCTGACGAGCATCACAA
AAATCGACGCTCAAGTCAGAGGTGGCGAAACCCGACAGGACTATAAAGATACCAGGCGTTTCCCCCTGGA
AGCTCCCTCGTGCGCTCTCCTGTTCCGACCCTGCCGCTTACCGGATACCTGTCCGCCTTTCTCCCTTCGG
GAAGCGTGGCGCTTTCTCATAGCTCACGCTGTAGGTATCTCAGTTCGGTGTAGGTCGTTCGCTCCAAGCT
GGGCTGTGTGCACGAACCCCCCGTTCAGCCCGACCGCTGCGCCTTATCCGGTAACTATCGTCTTGAGTCC
AACCCGGTAAGACACGACTTATCGCCACTGGCAGCAGCCACTGGTAACAGGATTAGCAGAGCGAGGTATG
TAGGCGGTGCTACAGAGTTCTTGAAGTGGTGGCCTAACTACGGCTACACTAGAAGAACAGTATTTGGTAT
CTGCGCTCTGCTGAAGCCAGTTACCTTCGGAAAAAGAGTTGGTAGCTCTTGATCCGGCAAACAAACCACC
GCTGGTAGCGGTGGTTTTTTTGTTTGCAAGCAGCAGATTACGCGCAGAAAAAAAGGATCTCAAGAAGAAG
ATCCTTTGATCTTTTCTACGGGGTCTGACGCTCAGTGGAACGAAAACTCACGTTAAGGGATTTTGGTCAT
GAGATTATCAAAAAGGATCTTCACCTAGATCCTTTTAAATTAAAAATGAAGTTTTAAATCAAGCCCAATC
TGAATAATGTTACAACCAATTAACCAATTCTGATTAGAAAAACTCATCGAGCATCAAATGAAACTGCAAT
TTATTCATATCAGGATTATCAATACCATATTTTTGAAAAAGCCGTTTCTGTAATGAAGGAGAAAACTCAC
CGAGGCAGTTCCATAGGATGGCAAGATCCTGGTATCGGTCTGCGATTCCGACTCGTCCAACATCAATACA
ACCTATTAATTTCCCCTCGTCAAAAATAAGGTTATCAAGTGAGAAATCACCATGAGTGACGACTGAATCC
GGTGAGAATGGCAAAAGTTTATGCATTTCTTTCCAGACTTGTTCAACAGGCCAGCCATTACGCTCGTCAT
CAAAATCACTCGCATCAACCAAACCGTTATTCATTCGTGATTGCGCCTGAGCAAGACGAAATACGCGATC
GCTGTTAAAAGGACAATTACAAACAGGAATCGAATGCAACCGGCGCAGGAACACTGCCAGCGCATCAACA
ATATTTTCACCTGAATCAGGATATTCTTCTAATACCTGGAATGCTGTTTTTCCGGGGATCGCAGTGGTGA
GTAACCATGCATCATCAGGAGTACGGATAAAATGCTTGATGGTCGGAAGAGGCATAAATTCCGTCAGCCA
GTTTAGTCTGACCATCTCATCTGTAACATCATTGGCAACGCTACCTTTGCCATGTTTCAGAAACAACTCT
GGCGCATCGGGCTTCCCATACAAGCGATAGATTGTCGCACCTGATTGCCCGACATTATCGCGAGCCCATT
TATACCCATATAAATCAGCATCCATGTTGGAATTTAATCGCGGCCTCGACGTTTCCCGTTGAATATGGCT
CATAACACCCCTTGTATTACTGTTTATGTAAGCAGACAGTTTTATTGTTCATGATGATATATTTTTATCT
TGTGCAATGTAACATCAGAGATTTTGAGACACGGGCCAGAGCTGCATCGCGCGTTTCGGTGATGACGGTG
AAAACCTCTGACACATGCAGCTCCCGGGACGGTCACAGCTTGTCTGTAAGCGGATGCCGGGAGCAGACAA
GCCCGTCAGGGCGCGTCAGCGGGTGTTGGCTGTTGTTTGTCGCATTATACGAGCGTCCAGGTTGGGATAC
CTGAAACAAAACCCATCGTACGGCCAAGGAAGTCTCCAATAACTGTGATCCACCACAAGCGCCAGGGTTT
TCCCAGTCACGACGTTGTAAAACGACGGCCAGTCATGCATAATCCGCACGCATCTGGAATAAGGAAGTGC
CATTCCGCCTGACCTCTCGAGTAATAGAGACCCGTCTCAGAACGTGTTCCCACCCGAGGTCGCTGTGTTT
GAGCCATCAGAAGCAGAGATCTCCCACACCCAAAAGGCCACACTGGTGTGCCTGGCCACAGGCTTCTACC
CCGACCACGTGGAGCTGAGCTGGTGGGTGAATGGGAAGGAGGTGCACAGTGGGGTCAGCACAGACCCGCA
GCCCCTCAAGGAGCAGCCCGCCCTCAATGACTCCAGATACTGCCTGAGCAGCCGCCTGAGAGTCTCGGCC
ACCTTCTGGCAGAACCCCCGCAACCACTTCCGCTGTCAAGTCCAGTTCTACGGGCTCTCGGAGAATGACG
AGTGGACCCAGGATAGGGCCAAACCTGTCACCCAGATCGTCAGCGCCGAGGCCTGGGGTAGAGCAGACTG
TGGCTTCACCTCCGAGTCTTACCAGCAAGGGGTCCTGTCTGCCACCATCCTCTATGAGATCTTGCTAGGG
AAGGCCACCTTGTATGCCGTGCTGGTCAGTGCCCTCGTGCTGATGGCCATGGTCAAGAGAAAGGATTCCA
GAGGCGGAAGTGGAGCAACCAATTTCTCCTTGCTGAAGCAGGCCGGTGACGTTGAGGAAAACCCAGGACC
AATGTGGGGAGCTTTCCTTCTCTATGTTTCCATGAAGATGGGAGGCACTGCAGGACAAAGCCTTGAGCAG
CCCTCTGAAGTGACAGCTGTGGAAGGAGCCATTGTCCAGATAAACTGCACGTACCAGACATCTGGGTTTT
ATGGGCTGTCCTGGTACCAGCAACATGATGGCGGAGCACCCACATTTCTTTCTTACAATGCTCTGGATGG
TTTGGAGGAGACAGGTCGTTTTTCTTCATTCCTTAGTCGCTCTGATAGTTATGGTTACCTCCTTCTACAG
GAGCTCCAGATGAAAGACTCTGCATCTGGAGACGCGGTCTCAAAACCTCGAG
Features (pLannotate 1.2.2; 6 found; start..end, strand, type, name):
    245..833     -  rep_origin     ori: high-copy-number ColE1/pMB1/pBR322/pUC origin of replication
   1014..1823    -  CDS            KanR: aminoglycoside phosphotransferase; aph(3')-Ia; confers resistance to kanamycin in bacteria or G418 (Geneticin®) in eukaryotes
   1930..1971    +  CDS            rop (fragment): Rop protein, which maintains plasmids at low copy number; rop
   2160..2203    -  CDS            lacZα (fragment): LacZα fragment of β-galactosidase; lacZ fragment
   2278..2805    +  CDS            TRBC2: TRBC2_HUMAN - Also known as TCRBC2 From Homo sapiens (Human).
   2872..3177    +  CDS            TRAV1-1 (fragment): TVA11_HUMAN - Protein inferred from homology: Swiss-Prot protein existence level 3. V region of the variable domain of T cell receptor (TR) alpha chain that participates in the antigen recognition (PubMed:24600447). Alpha-beta T cell receptors are antigen specific receptors which are essential to the immune response and are present on the cell surface of T lymphocytes. Recognize peptide-major histocompatibility (MH) (pMH) complexes that are displayed by antigen presenting cells (APC), a prerequisite for efficient T cell adaptive immunity against pathogens (PubMed:25493333). Binding of alpha-be
