[The description below was written by a language model from this plasmid's Addgene catalogue record and pLannotate feature annotations shown in this document.]
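Description:
TRAV1-1 is a small synthetic-biology parts plasmid built on Twist's pTwist Kan High Copy v2 backbone, intended for propagation in E. coli rather than for direct expression in mammalian cells. It replicates from a high-copy ColE1/pUC-type origin and is selected with kanamycin through the aph(3')-Ia aminoglycoside phosphotransferase gene. The short rop and lacZα matches in the feature table are only vestigial backbone fragments and are not functional elements. The sequenced plasmid is about 3.2 kb, consistent with the stated 2,255 bp backbone plus a 947 bp insert.

The insert is a human TRBC-P2A-TRAV1-1 module. The annotation identifies the constant region as TRBC2, followed on the same strand by a gap of about 65 bp, where the P2A self-cleaving peptide named in the record presumably lies although it was not annotated. Next comes the TRAV1-1 alpha-chain variable gene segment, with no mutations recorded. No promoter, polyadenylation signal or other expression elements are annotated, which fits its role as a cloning intermediate. The arrangement supplies the invariant "middle" of a bicistronic TCR cassette: the end of the beta chain, the 2A linker that lets beta and alpha chains be produced from one transcript, and the germline start of the alpha chain. A complete receptor would additionally need beta variable and CDR3 sequences upstream and alpha CDR3/J and constant sequences downstream. The record does not state the assembly method or the destination vector. The stated purpose is to generate TCRs by cloning, and the associated work concerns scalable TCR synthesis and screening for antigen reactivity mapping.
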