Addgene plasmid #237951: TRAV1-1
Purpose: Encodes TRAV1-1 allele, P2A, and TRBC to generate TCRs via cloning
Depositing lab: Michael Birnbaum. Depositing organization: Massachusetts Institute of Technology. Publication: Scalable TCR synthesis and screening enable antigen reactivity mapping in vitiligo. Gaglione SA, Mukkamala RS, Krishna C, Smith BE, Wadsworth MH 2nd, Jelinsky SA, Perez CR, Schmidt-Hong L, Katz EL, Gellatly KJ, Ali LR, Shen J, Holec PV, Zhao QH, Chan AO, Xu EJK, Kravarik KM, Guzova JA, Dobson CS, Singh H, Garber M, Dougan M, Dougan SK, Harris JE, Winkler A, Birnbaum ME. Immunity. 2026 Feb 10;59(2):477-493.e9. doi: 10.1016/j.immuni.2026.01.001. Epub 2026 Jan 28. PubMed 41610844.
Backbone
  Vector backbone: pTwist Kan High Copy v2
  Backbone manufacturer: Twist
  Backbone size w/o insert (bp): 2255
  Vector type: Synthetic Biology
Growth in bacteria
  Bacterial resistance: Kanamycin, 50 μg/mL
  Growth temperature: 37°C
  Growth strain: DH5alpha
  Copy number: High Copy
Gene/Insert
  Gene/Insert name: TRBC-P2A-TRAV1-1
  Species: H. sapiens (human)
  Insert size (bp): 947
  Mutation: None
  Entrez Gene: TRAV1-1 (a.k.a. TCRAV1S1, TCRAV7S1, TRAV11)
  Cloning method: Unknown
Terms and licenses: Academic/Nonprofit Terms; Industry Terms: Not Available to Industry
Depositor comments: Please visit https://doi.org/10.1101/2025.04.24.649726 for bioRxiv preprint.
How to cite: TRAV1-1 was a gift from Michael Birnbaum (Addgene plasmid # 237951 ; http://n2t.net/addgene:237951 ; RRID:Addgene_237951)
